>Addgene plasmid #75973 | LIMK2 gRNA (BRDN0001147235) | addgene full sequence | sequence record 184934 | Addgene Assembled Sequence
CCCGGGTGCAAAGATGGATAAAGTTTTAAACAGAGAGGAATCTTTGCAGCTAATGGACCTTCTAGGTCTT
GAAAGGAGTGGGAATTGGCTCCGGTGCCCGTCAGTGGGCAGAGCGCACATCGCCCACAGTCCCCGAGAAG
TTGGGGGGAGGGGTCGGCAATTGATCCGGTGCCTAGAGAAGGTGGCGCGGGGTAAACTGGGAAAGTGATG
TCGTGTACTGGCTCCGCCTTTTTCCCGAGGGTGGGGGAGAACCGTATATAAGTGCAGTAGTCGCCGTGAA
CGTTCTTTTTCGCAACGGGTTTGCCGCCAGAACACAGGTAAGTGCCGTGTGTGGTTCCCGCGGGCCTGGC
CTCTTTACGGGTTATGGCCCTTGCGTGCCTTGAATTACTTCCACCTGGCTGCAGTACGTGATTCTTGATC
CCGAGCTTCGGGTTGGAAGTGGGTGGGAGAGTTCGAGGCCTTGCGCTTAAGGAGCCCCTTCGCCTCGTGC
TTGAGTTGAGGCCTGGCCTGGGCGCTGGGGCCGCCGCGTGCGAATCTGGTGGCACCTTCGCGCCTGTCTC
GCTGCTTTCGATAAGTCTCTAGCCATTTAAAATTTTTGATGACCTGCTGCGACGCTTTTTTTCTGGCAAG
ATAGTCTTGTAAATGCGGGCCAAGATCTGCACACTGGTATTTCGGTTTTTGGGGCCGCGGGCGGCGACGG
GGCCCGTGCGTCCCAGCGCACATGTTCGGCGAGGCGGGGCCTGCGAGCGCGGCCACCGAGAATCGGACGG
GGGTAGTCTCAAGCTGGCCGGCCTGCTCTGGTGCCTGGCCTCGCGCCGCCGTGTATCGCCCCGCCCTGGG
CGGCAAGGCTGGCCCGGTCGGCACCAGTTGCGTGAGCGGAAAGATGGCCGCTTCCCGGCCCTGCTGCAGG
GAGCTCAAAATGGAGGACGCGGCGCTCGGGAGAGCGGGCGGGTGAGTCACCCACACAAAGGAAAAGGGCC
TTTCCGTCCTCAGCCGTCGCTTCATGTGACTCCACGGAGTACCGGGCGCCGTCCAGGCACCTCGATTAGT
TCTCGAGCTTTTGGAGTACGTCGTCTTTAGGTTGGGGGGAGGGGTTTTATGCGATGGAGTTTCCCCACAC
TGAGTGGGTGGAGACTGAAGTTAGGCCAGCTTGGCACTTGATGTAATTCTCCTTGGAATTTGCCCTTTTT
GAGTTTGGATCTTGGTTCATTCTCAAGCCTCAGACAGTGGTTCAAAGTTTTTTTCTTCCATTTCAGGTGT
CGTGACGTACGGCCACCATGACCGAGTACAAGCCCACGGTGCGCCTCGCCACCCGCGACGACGTCCCCAG
GGCCGTACGCACCCTCGCCGCCGCGTTCGCCGACTACCCCGCCACGCGCCACACCGTCGATCCGGACCGC
CACATCGAGCGGGTCACCGAGCTGCAAGAACTCTTCCTCACGCGCGTCGGGCTCGACATCGGCAAGGTGT
GGGTCGCGGACGACGGCGCCGCCGTGGCGGTCTGGACCACGCCGGAGAGCGTCGAAGCGGGGGCGGTGTT
CGCCGAGATCGGCCCGCGCATGGCCGAGTTGAGCGGTTCCCGGCTGGCCGCGCAGCAACAGATGGAAGGC
CTCCTGGCGCCGCACCGGCCCAAGGAGCCCGCGTGGTTCCTGGCCACCGTCGGAGTCTCGCCCGACCACC
AGGGCAAGGGTCTGGGCAGCGCCGTCGTGCTCCCCGGAGTGGAGGCGGCCGAGCGCGCCGGGGTGCCCGC
CTTCCTGGAGACCTCCGCGCCCCGCAACCTCCCCTTCTACGAGCGGCTCGGCTTCACCGTCACCGCCGAC
GTCGAGGTGCCCGAAGGACCGCGCACCTGGTGCATGACCCGCAAGCCCGGTGCCTGAACGCGTTAAGTCG
ACAATCAACCTCTGGATTACAAAATTTGTGAAAGATTGACTGGTATTCTTAACTATGTTGCTCCTTTTAC
GCTATGTGGATACGCTGCTTTAATGCCTTTGTATCATGCTATTGCTTCCCGTATGGCTTTCATTTTCTCC
TCCTTGTATAAATCCTGGTTGCTGTCTCTTTATGAGGAGTTGTGGCCCGTTGTCAGGCAACGTGGCGTGG
TGTGCACTGTGTTTGCTGACGCAACCCCCACTGGTTGGGGCATTGCCACCACCTGTCAGCTCCTTTCCGG
GACTTTCGCTTTCCCCCTCCCTATTGCCACGGCGGAACTCATCGCCGCCTGCCTTGCCCGCTGCTGGACA
GGGGCTCGGCTGTTGGGCACTGACAATTCCGTGGTGTTGTCGGGGAAATCATCGTCCTTTCCTTGGCTGC
TCGCCTGTGTTGCCACCTGGATTCTGCGCGGGACGTCCTTCTGCTACGTCCCTTCGGCCCTCAATCCAGC
GGACCTTCCTTCCCGCGGCCTGCTGCCGGCTCTGCGGCCTCTTCCGCGTCTTCGCCTTCGCCCTCAGACG
AGTCGGATCTCCCTTTGGGCCGCCTCCCCGCGTCGACTTTAAGACCAATGACTTACAAGGCAGCTGTAGA
TCTTAGCCACTTTTTAAAAGAAAAGGGGGGACTGGAAGGGCTAATTCACTCCCAACGAAGACAAGATCTG
CTTTTTGCTTGTACTGGGTCTCTCTGGTTAGACCAGATCTGAGCCTGGGAGCTCTCTGGCTAACTAGGGA
ACCCACTGCTTAAGCCTCAATAAAGCTTGCCTTGAGTGCTTCAAGTAGTGTGTGCCCGTCTGTTGTGTGA
CTCTGGTAACTAGAGATCCCTCAGACCCTTTTAGTCAGTGTGGAAAATCTCTAGCAGTACGTATAGTAGT
TCATGTCATCTTATTATTCAGTATTTATAACTTGCAAAGAAATGAATATCAGAGAGTGAGAGGAACTTGT
TTATTGCAGCTTATAATGGTTACAAATAAAGCAATAGCATCACAAATTTCACAAATAAAGCATTTTTTTC
ACTGCATTCTAGTTGTGGTTTGTCCAAACTCATCAATGTATCTTATCATGTCTGGCTCTAGCTATCCCGC
CCCTAACTCCGCCCATCCCGCCCCTAACTCCGCCCAGTTCCGCCCATTCTCCGCCCCATGGCTGACTAAT
TTTTTTTATTTATGCAGAGGCCGAGGCCGCCTCGGCCTCTGAGCTATTCCAGAAGTAGTGAGGAGGCTTT
TTTGGAGGCCTAGGGACGTACCCAATTCGCCCTATAGTGAGTCGTATTACGCGCGCTCACTGGCCGTCGT
TTTACAACGTCGTGACTGGGAAAACCCTGGCGTTACCCAACTTAATCGCCTTGCAGCACATCCCCCTTTC
GCCAGCTGGCGTAATAGCGAAGAGGCCCGCACCGATCGCCCTTCCCAACAGTTGCGCAGCCTGAATGGCG
AATGGG
[124 nt withheld, positions 3367-3490]
C
[91 nt withheld, positions 3492-3582]
A
[49 nt withheld, positions 3584-3632]
CCTTTGACGTTGGAGTCCACGTTCTTT
[37 nt withheld, positions 3660-3696]
ACCCTATCTCGGTCTATTCTTTTGATTTATAAGGGATTTTGCCGATTTCGGCCTATTGGTTAAAAAATGA
GCTGATTTAACAAAAATTTAACGCGAATTTTAACAAAATATTAACGCTTACAATTTAGGTGGCACTTTTC
GGGGAAATGTGCGCGGAACCCCTATTTGTTTATTTTTCTAAATACATTCAAATATGTATCCGCTCATGAG
ACAATAACCCTGATAAATGCTTCAATAATATTGAAAAAGGAAGAGTATGAGTATTCAACATTTCCGTGTC
GCCCTTATTCCCTTTTTTGCGGCATTTTGCCTTCCTGTTTTTGCTCACCCAGAAACGCTGGTGAAAGTAA
AAGATGCTGAAGATCAGTTGGGTGCACGAGTGGGTTACATCGAACTGGATCTCAACAGCGGTAAGATCCT
TGAGAGTTTTCGCCCCGAAGAACGTTTTCCAATGATGAGCACTTTTAAAGTTCTGCTATGTGGCGCGGTA
TTATCCCGTATTGACGCCGGGCAAGAGCAACTCGGTCGCCGCATACACTATTCTCAGAATGACTTGGTTG
AGTACTCACCAGTCACAGAAAAGCATCTTACGGATGGCATGACAGTAAGAGAATTATGCAGTGCTGCCAT
AACCATGAGTGATAACACTGCGGCCAACTTACTTCTGACAACGATCGGAGGACCGAAGGAGCTAACCGCT
TTTTTGCACAACATGGGGGATCATGTAACTCGCCTTGATCGTTGGGAACCGGAGCTGAATGAAGCCATAC
CAAACGACGAGCGTGACACCACGATGCCTGTAGCAATGGCAACAACGTTGCGCAAACTATTAACTGGCGA
ACTACTTACTCTAGCTTCCCGGCAACAATTAATAGACTGGATGGAGGCGGATAAAGTTGCAGGACCACTT
CTGCGCTCGGCCCTTCCGGCTGGCTGGTTTATTGCTGATAAATCTGGAGCCGGTGAGCGTGGGTCTCGCG
GTATCATTGCAGCACTGGGGCCAGATGGTAAGCCCTCCCGTATCGTAGTTATCTACACGACGGGGAGTCA
GGCAACTATGGATGAACGAAATAGACAGATCGCTGAGATAGGTGCCTCACTGATTAAGCATTGGTAACTG
TCAGACCAAGTTTACTCATATATACTTTAGATTGATTTAAAACTTCATTTTTAATTTAAAAGGATCTAGG
TGAAGATCCTTTTTGATAATCTCATGACCAAAATCCCTTAACGTGAGTTTTCGTTCCACTGAGCGTCAGA
CCCCGTAGAAAAGATCAAAGGATCTTCTTGAGATCCTTTTTTTCTGCGCGTAATCTGCTGCTTGCAAACA
AAAAAACCACCGCTACCAGCGGTGGTTTGTTTGCCGGATCAAGAGCTACCAACTCTTTTTCCGAAGGTAA
CTGGCTTCAGCAGAGCGCAGATACCAAATACTGTTCTTCTAGTGTAGCCGTAGTTAGGCCACCACTTCAA
GAACTCTGTAGCACCGCCTACATACCTCGCTCTGCTAATCCTGTTACCAGTGGCTGCTGCCAGTGGCGAT
AAGTCGTGTCTTACCGGGTTGGACTCAAGACGATAGTTACCGGATAAGGCGCAGCGGTCGGGCTGAACGG
GGGGTTCGTGCACACAGCCCAGCTTGGAGCGAACGACCTACACCGAACTGAGATACCTACAGCGTGAGCT
ATGAGAAAGCGCCACGCTTCCCGAAGGGAGAAAGGCGGACAGGTATCCGGTAAGCGGCAGGGTCGGAACA
GGAGAGCGCACGAGGGAGCTTCCAGGGGGAAACGCCTGGTATCTTTATAGTCCTGTCGGGTTTCGCCACC
TCTGACTTGAGCGTCGATTTTTGTGATGCTCGTCAGGGGGGCGGAGCCTATGGAAAAACGCCAGCAACGC
GGCCTTTTTACGGTTCCTGGCCTTTTGCTGGCCTTTTGCTCACATGTTCTTTCCTGCGTTATCCCCTGAT
TCTGTGGATAACCGTATTACCGCCTTTGAGTGAGCTGATACCGCTCGCCGCAGCCGAACGACCGAGCGCA
GCGAGTCAGTGAGCGAGGAAGCGGAAGAGCGCCCAATACGCAAACCGCCTCTCCCCGCGCGTTGGCCGAT
TCATTAATGCAGCTGGCACGACAGGTTTCCCGACTGGAAAGCGGGCAGTGAGCGCAACGCAATTAATGTG
AGTTAGCTCACTCATTAGGCACCCCAGGCTTTACACTTTATGCTTCCGGCTCGTATGTTGTGTGGAATTG
TGAGCGGATAACAATTTCACACAGGAAACAGCTATGACCATGATTACGCCAAGCGCGCAATTAACCCTCA
CTAAAGGGAACAAAAGCTGGAGCTGCAAGCTTAATGTAGTCTTATGCAATACTCTTGTAGTCTTGCAACA
TGGTAACGATGAGTTAGCAACATGCCTTACAAGGAGAGAAAAAGCACCGTGCATGCCGATTGGTGGAAGT
AAGGTGGTACGATCGTGCCTTATTAGGAAGGCAACAGACGGGTCTGACATGGATTGGACGAACCACTGAA
TTGCCGCATTGCAGAGATATTGTATTTAAGTGCCTAGCTCGATACATAAACGGGTCTCTCTGGTTAGACC
AGATCTGAGCCTGGGAGCTCTCTGGCTAACTAGGGAACCCACTGCTTAAGCCTCAATAAAGCTTGCCTTG
AGTGCTTCAAGTAGTGTGTGCCCGTCTGTTGTGTGACTCTGGTAACTAGAGATCCCTCAGACCCTTTTAG
TCAGTGTGGAAAATCTCTAGCAGTGGCGCCCGAACAGGGACTTGAAAGCGAAAGGGAAACCAGAGGAGCT
CTCTCGACGCAGGACTCGGCTTGCTGAAGCGCGCACGGCAAGAGGCGAGGGGCGGCGACTGGTGAGTACG
CCAAAAATTTTGACTAGCGGAGGCTAGAAGGAGAGAGATGGGTGCGAGAGCGTCAGTATTAAGCGGGGGA
GAATTAGATCGCGATGGGAAAAAATTCGGTTAAGGCCAGGGGGAAAGAAAAAATATAAATTAAAACATAT
AGTATGGGCAAGCAGGGAGCTAGAACGATTCGCAGTTAATCCTGGCCTGTTAGAAACATCAGAAGGCTGT
AGACAAATACTGGGACAGCTACAACCATCCCTTCAGACAGGATCAGAAGAACTTAGATCATTATATAATA
CAGTAGCAACCCTCTATTGTGTGCATCAAAGGATAGAGATAAAAGACACCAAGGAAGCTTTAGACAAGAT
AGAGGAAGAGCAAAACAAAAGTAAGACCACCGCACAGCAAGCGGCCGCTGATCTTCAGACCTGGAGGAGG
AGATATGAGGGACAATTGGAGAAGTGAATTATATAAATATAAAGTAGTAAAAATTGAACCATTAGGAGTA
GCACCCACCAAGGCAAAGAGAAGAGTGGTGCAGAGAGAAAAAAGAGCAGTGGGAATAGGAGCTTTGTTCC
TTGGGTTCTTGGGAGCAGCAGGAAGCACTATGGGCGCAGCGTCAATGACGCTGACGGTACAGGCCAGACA
ATTATTGTCTGGTATAGTGCAGCAGCAGAACAATTTGCTGAGGGCTATTGAGGCGCAACAGCATCTGTTG
CAACTCACAGTCTGGGGCATCAAGCAGCTCCAGGCAAGAATCCTGGCTGTGGAAAGATACCTAAAGGATC
AACAGCTCCTGGGGATTTGGGGTTGCTCTGGAAAACTCATTTGCACCACTGCTGTGCCTTGGAATGCTAG
TTGGAGTAATAAATCTCTGGAACAGATTTGGAATCACACGACCTGGATGGAGTGGGACAGAGAAATTAAC
AATTACACAAGCTTAATACACTCCTTAATTGAAGAATCGCAAAACCAGCAAGAAAAGAATGAACAAGAAT
TATTGGAATTAGATAAATGGGCAAGTTTGTGGAATTGGTTTAACATAACAAATTGGCTGTGGTATATAAA
ATTATTCATAATGATAGTAGGAGGCTTGGTAGGTTTAAGAATAGTTTTTGCTGTACTTTCTATAGTGAAT
AGAGTTAGGCAGGGATATTCACCATTATCGTTTCAGACCCACCTCCCAACCCCGAGGGGACCCAGAGAGG
GCCTATTTCCCATGATTCCTTCATATTTGCATATACGATACAAGGCTGTTAGAGAGATAATTAGAATTAA
TTTGACTGTAAACACAAAGATATTAGTACAAAATACGTGACGTAGAAAGTAATAATTTCTTGGGTAGTTT
GCAGTTTTAAAATTATGTTTTAAAATGGACTATCATATGCTTACCGTAACTTGAAAGTATTTCGATTTCT
TGGCTTTATATATCTTGTGGAAAGGACGAAACACCGACTGTCAACGAAACCTGGCAGTTTTAGAGCTAGA
AATAGCAAGTTAAAATAAGGCTAGTCCGTTATCAACTTGAAAAAGTGGCACCGAGTCGGTGCTTTTTTAA
GCTTGGCGTAACTAGATCTTGAGACAAATGGCAGTATTCATCCACAATTTTAAAAGAAAAGGGGGGATTG
GGGGGTACAGTGCAGGGGAAAGAATAGTAGACATAATAGCAACAGACATACAAACTAAAGAATTACAAAA
ACAAATTACAAAAATTCAAAATTTTCGGGTTTATTACAGGGACAGCAGAGATCCACTTTGGCGCCGGCTC
GAGGGGG
Features (pLannotate 1.2.2; 29 found; start..end, strand, type, name):
     14..80      +  CDS            small t antigen (fragment): SV40 (simian virus 40) small t antigen
    106..317     +  promoter       EF-1α core promoter: core promoter for human elongation factor EF-1α
    318..1256    +  intron         EF-1α intron A: intron upstream of the start codon of human EF-1α
   1278..1877    +  CDS            PuroR (fragment): puromycin N-acetyltransferase; pac from Streptomyces; confers resistance to puromycin
   1893..2481    +  misc_feature   WPRE: woodchuck hepatitis virus posttranscriptional regulatory element
   2532..2551    +  misc_feature   cPPT/CTS (fragment): central polypurine tract and central termination sequence of HIV-1
   2553..2786    +  LTR            3' LTR (ΔU3): self-inactivating 3' long terminal repeat (LTR) from HIV-1
   2864..2985    +  polyA_signal   SV40 poly(A) signal: SV40 polyadenylation signal
   3025..3160    +  rep_origin     SV40 ori: SV40 origin of replication
   3181..3199    -  promoter       T7 promoter: promoter for bacteriophage T7 RNA polymerase
   3207..3362    +  CDS            lacZα (fragment): LacZα fragment of β-galactosidase; lacZ fragment
   3367..3795    +  rep_origin     f1 ori (sequence partly withheld): f1 bacteriophage origin of replication; arrow indicates direction of (+) strand synthesis
   3848..3952    +  promoter       AmpR promoter: bla
   3953..4813    +  CDS            AmpR: β-lactamase; bla; confers resistance to ampicillin, carbenicillin, and related antibiotics
   4984..5572    +  rep_origin     ori: high-copy-number ColE1/pMB1/pBR322/pUC origin of replication
   5755..5847    +  CDS            lacI (fragment): lac repressor; lacI; The lac repressor binds to the lac operator to inhibit transcription in E. coli. This inhibition can be relieved by adding lactose or isopropyl-β-D-thiogalactopyranoside (IPTG).
   5860..5881    +  protein_bind   CAP binding site: CAP binding activates transcription in the presence of cAMP. E. coli catabolite activator protein
   5896..5926    +  promoter       lac promoter: promoter for the E. coli lac operon
   5934..5950    +  protein_bind   lac operator: The lac repressor binds to the lac operator to inhibit transcription in E. coli. This inhibition can be relieved by adding lactose or isopropyl-β-D-thiogalactopyranoside (IPTG). lac repressor encoded by lacI
   5995..6013    +  promoter       T3 promoter: promoter for bacteriophage T3 RNA polymerase
   6041..6267    +  promoter       RSV promoter: Rous sarcoma virus enhancer/promoter
   6268..6448    +  LTR            5' LTR (truncated): truncated 5' long terminal repeat (LTR) from HIV-1
   6495..6620    +  misc_feature   HIV-1 Ψ: packaging signal of human immunodeficiency virus type 1
   6604..6967    +  CDS            HIV-1 gag (fragment): gag protein from human immunodeficiency virus 1; gag
   7113..7346    +  misc_feature   RRE: The Rev response element (RRE) of HIV-1 allows for Rev-dependent mRNA export from the nucleus to the cytoplasm.
   7723..7749    +  CDS            Rev (fragment): human immunodeficiency virus 1 (HIV-1) Rev protein; rev; enhances nuclear export of unspliced and incompletely spliced viral mRNAs
   7753..7993    +  promoter       U6 promoter: RNA polymerase III promoter for human U6 snRNA
   8023..8098    +  misc_RNA       gRNA scaffold: guide RNA scaffold for the Streptococcus pyogenes CRISPR/Cas9 system
   8154..8271    +  misc_feature   cPPT/CTS: central polypurine tract and central termination sequence of HIV-1
