[The description below was written by a language model from this plasmid's Addgene catalogue record and pLannotate feature annotations shown in this document.]
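Description:
LIMK2 gRNA (BRDN0001147235) is a third-generation lentiviral CRISPR guide plasmid built on the lentiGuide-Puro backbone, carrying a single guide RNA directed against human LIMK2 (designed against the reference transcript NM_005569.3). It is maintained in E. coli as a high-copy plasmid through a ColE1/pUC-type origin with ampicillin selection from the β-lactamase gene. The backbone also contains an f1 origin, an SV40 origin and leftover lac, T7 and T3 cloning-vector elements that play no part in the payload.

The transfer cassette is arranged for production of self-inactivating virus. An RSV promoter fused to a truncated HIV-1 5' LTR drives Tat-independent transcription of the viral genome, which is followed by the Ψ packaging signal with a gag fragment, the Rev response element for nuclear export, a central polypurine tract and a ΔU3 3' LTR with a downstream SV40 polyadenylation signal. Within this region, the human U6 RNA polymerase III promoter expresses the LIMK2-specific spacer joined to the Streptococcus pyogenes Cas9 guide scaffold. A separate EF-1α promoter with its first intron drives puromycin N-acetyltransferase, with a WPRE enhancing expression, so that transduced mammalian cells can be selected with puromycin.

The plasmid does not encode Cas9, so it is meant to be used with a separate Cas9 vector such as lentiCas9-Blast or in cells that already express Cas9, where the guide directs cleavage and knockout of LIMK2. It belongs to a human kinome gRNA collection associated with work on optimized sgRNA design for high on-target activity and reduced off-target effects.
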