Addgene plasmid #75973: LIMK2 gRNA (BRDN0001147235)
Purpose: 3rd generation lentiviral gRNA plasmid targeting human LIMK2
Depositing lab: John Doench & David Root. Depositing organization: Broad Institute. Publication: Optimized sgRNA design to maximize activity and minimize off-target effects of CRISPR-Cas9. Doench JG, Fusi N, Sullender M, Hegde M, Vaimberg EW, Donovan KF, Smith I, Tothova Z, Wilen C, Orchard R, Virgin HW, Listgarten J, Root DE. Nat Biotechnol. 2016 Jan 18. doi: 10.1038/nbt.3437. PubMed 26780180.
Backbone
  Vector backbone: lentiGuide-Puro
  Backbone manufacturer: Zhang Lab (Addgene plasmid # 52963)
  Vector type: Mammalian Expression, Lentiviral, CRISPR
  Selectable markers: Puromycin
Growth in bacteria
  Bacterial resistance: Ampicillin, 100 μg/mL
  Growth temperature: 37°C
  Growth strain: DH5alpha
  Copy number: High Copy
Gene/Insert
  Gene/Insert name: LIMK2 (alt names: LIMK2; NM_005569.3)
  gRNA/shRNA sequence: ACTGTCAACGAAACCTGGCA
  Species: H. sapiens (human)
  Entrez Gene: LIMK2
  Promoter: hU6
  Cloning method: Unknown
  Sequencing primers: 5′ U6-F; 3′ pS2-R
Terms and licenses: Academic/Nonprofit Terms; Industry Terms: Not Available to Industry
Depositor comments: The gRNA was designed to target the following Genbank reference sequence(s): NM_005569.3. Note that this plasmid does NOT contain Cas9. It should be used in conjunction with lentiCas9-Blast (Addgene #52962) or otherwise with cell lines already expressing Cas9. Browse the full kinome gRNA library at http://www.addgene.org/pooled-library/broadgpp-human-kinome/ or visit http://www.broadinstitute.org/rnai/public/ for detailed protocols and information.
How to cite: LIMK2 gRNA (BRDN0001147235) was a gift from John Doench & David Root (Addgene plasmid # 75973 ; http://n2t.net/addgene:75973 ; RRID:Addgene_75973)
