>Addgene plasmid #75973 | LIMK2 gRNA (BRDN0001147235) | depositor partial sequence | sequence record 143433 | Target Sequence
ACTGTCAACGAAACCTGGCA
