>Addgene plasmid #75973 | LIMK2 gRNA (BRDN0001147235) | addgene partial sequence | sequence record 184933 | hU6-F
ACGTGACGTAGAAAGTAATAATTTCTTGGGTAGTTTGCAGTTTTAAAATTATGTTTTAAAATGGACTATC
ATATGCTTACCGTAACTTGAAAGTATTTCGATTTCTTGGCTTTATATATCTTGTGGAAAGGACGAAACAC
CGACTGTCAACGAAACCTGGCAGTTTTAGAGCTAGAAATAGCAAGTTAAAATAAGGCTAGTCCGTTATCA
ACTTGAAAAAGTGGCACCGAGTCGGTGCTTTTTTAAGCTTGGCGTAACTAGATCTTGAGACAAATGGCAG
TATTCATCCACAATTTTAAAAGAAAAGGGGGGATTGGGGGGTACAGTGCAGGGGAAAGAATAGTAGACAT
AATAGCAACAGACATACAAACTAAAGAATTACAAAAACAAATTACAAAAATTCAAAATTTTCGGGTTTAT
TACAGGGACAGCAGAGATCCACTTTGGCGCCGGCTCGAGGGGGCCCGGGTGCAAAGATGGATAAAGTTTT
AAACAGAGAGGAATCTTTGCAGCTAATGGACCTTCTAGGTCTTGAAAGGAGTGGGAATTGGCTCCGGTGC
CCGTCAGTGG
